Addgene plasmid #190781: pUB6-VSV-GS
Purpose: Expresses VSV-GS in mammalian cells
Depositing lab: Jakob Reiser. Depositing organization: Louisiana State University Health Sciences Center, New Orleans. Publication: Cell-specific targeting of lentiviral vectors mediated by fusion proteins derived from Sindbis virus, vesicular stomatitis virus, or avian sarcoma/leukosis virus. Zhang XY, Kutner RH, Bialkowska A, Marino MP, Klimstra WB, Reiser J. Retrovirology. 2010 Jan 25;7:3. doi: 10.1186/1742-4690-7-3. PubMed 20100344.
Backbone
  Vector backbone: pUB6/V5-His
  Vector type: Mammalian Expression
  Selectable markers: Blasticidin
Growth in bacteria
  Bacterial resistance: Ampicillin, 100 μg/mL
  Growth temperature: 37°C
  Growth strain: DH5alpha
  Copy number: High Copy
Gene/Insert
  Gene/Insert name: VSV-GS
  Species: Synthetic
  Promoter: UbC
  Tag / fusion protein: HA (N terminal on insert)
  Cloning method: Gateway Cloning
  Sequencing primers: 5′ T7 Fwd
Terms and licenses: Academic/Nonprofit Terms; Industry Terms: Not Available to Industry
Depositor comments: Synthetic
How to cite: pUB6-VSV-GS was a gift from Jakob Reiser (Addgene plasmid # 190781 ; http://n2t.net/addgene:190781 ; RRID:Addgene_190781)
