[The description below was written by a language model from this plasmid's Addgene catalogue record and pLannotate feature annotations shown in this document.]
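Description:
pUB6-VSV-GS is a mammalian expression plasmid built on the pUB6/V5-His backbone and intended to express a synthetic vesicular stomatitis virus glycoprotein derivative, VSV-GS, in mammalian cells. It is maintained in E. coli as a high-copy plasmid through a ColE1/pUC-type origin with ampicillin selection (β-lactamase under its own promoter), and it also carries an f1 phage origin. For selection in mammalian cells, a blasticidin S deaminase gene sits downstream of tandem SV40 early and EM7 promoters, so the same marker can be expressed in both mammalian and bacterial hosts. This cassette ends in an SV40 polyadenylation signal. Small lac-region and bleomycin-resistance fragments in the annotation appear to be backbone remnants.

The payload is driven by the human ubiquitin C promoter, which gives constitutive expression in many cell types, and is terminated by the bovine growth hormone polyadenylation signal. The feature table detects only two short segments matching VSV Indiana G, one of about 50 nt nearest the promoter and one of about 270 nt further downstream. This suggests a heavily truncated G protein rather than the full-length glycoprotein, although the record does not state which domains are retained. The catalogue lists an N-terminal HA tag on the insert, which is not separately annotated. A backbone V5 epitope sequence lies downstream of the insert, but the record does not say whether it is in frame. The associated publication concerns cell-specific targeting of lentiviral vectors using fusion proteins derived from viral envelope glycoproteins, so the construct is probably used in lentiviral pseudotyping and targeting experiments.
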