Features (pLannotate 1.2.2; 20 found; start..end, strand, type, name):
    434..526     +  CDS            lacI (fragment): lac repressor; lacI; The lac repressor binds to the lac operator to inhibit transcription in E. coli. This inhibition can be relieved by adding lactose or isopropyl-β-D-thiogalactopyranoside (IPTG).
    539..560     +  protein_bind   CAP binding site: CAP binding activates transcription in the presence of cAMP. E. coli catabolite activator protein
    575..605     +  promoter       lac promoter: promoter for the E. coli lac operon
    613..629     +  protein_bind   lac operator: The lac repressor binds to the lac operator to inhibit transcription in E. coli. This inhibition can be relieved by adding lactose or isopropyl-β-D-thiogalactopyranoside (IPTG). lac repressor encoded by lacI
    702..823     -  polyA_signal   SV40 poly(A) signal: SV40 polyadenylation signal
    818..943     -  CDS            ble (fragment): BLE_KLEPN - Experimental evidence at protein level: Swiss-Prot protein existence level 1. Binding protein with a strong affinity to the bleomycin family of antibiotics. Binds to CL990; an antimitotic-antibiotic compound. From Klebsiella pneumoniae.
    953..980     -  CDS            BleoR (fragment): antibiotic-binding protein; Sh ble from Streptoalloteichus hindustanus; confers resistance to bleomycin, phleomycin, and Zeocin™
    981..1379    -  CDS            BSD: blasticidin S deaminase; Aspergillus terreus BSD; confers resistance to blasticidin
   1398..1445    -  promoter       EM7 promoter: synthetic bacterial promoter&nbsp
   1493..1822    -  promoter       SV40 promoter: SV40 enhancer and early promoter
   1836..2264    -  rep_origin     f1 ori (sequence partly withheld): f1 bacteriophage origin of replication; arrow indicates direction of (+) strand synthesis
   2285..2306    -  promoter       SV40 promoter (fragment): SV40 enhancer and early promoter
   2310..2534    -  polyA_signal   bGH poly(A) signal: bovine growth hormone polyadenylation signal
   2590..2631    -  CDS            V5 tag: epitope tag from simian virus 5
   2825..3097    -  CDS            G (fragment): GLYCO_VSIVA - Experimental evidence at protein level: Swiss-Prot protein existence level 1. In the endosome, the acidic pH induces conformational changes in the glycoprotein trimer, which trigger fusion between virus and endosomal membrane. From Vesicular stomatitis Indiana virus (strain San Juan) (VSIV).
   3122..3175    -  CDS            G (fragment): GLYCO_VSIVA - Experimental evidence at protein level: Swiss-Prot protein existence level 1. In the endosome, the acidic pH induces conformational changes in the glycoprotein trimer, which trigger fusion between virus and endosomal membrane. From Vesicular stomatitis Indiana virus (strain San Juan) (VSIV).
   3218..4429    -  promoter       UbC promoter: human ubiquitin C promoter
   4478..4582    +  promoter       AmpR promoter: bla
   4583..5443    +  CDS            AmpR: β-lactamase; bla; confers resistance to ampicillin, carbenicillin, and related antibiotics
   5614..251     +  rep_origin     ori (across the origin): high-copy-number ColE1/pMB1/pBR322/pUC origin of replication
>Addgene plasmid #190781 | pUB6-VSV-GS | addgene full sequence | sequence record 377163 | Addgene NGS Result
AGCCCAGCTTGGAGCGAACGACCTACACCGAACTGAGATACCTACAGCGTGAGCTATGAGAAAGCGCCAC
GCTTCCCGAAGGGAGAAAGGCGGACAGGTATCCGGTAAGCGGCAGGGTCGGAACAGGAGAGCGCACGAGG
GAGCTTCCAGGGGGAAACGCCTGGTATCTTTATAGTCCTGTCGGGTTTCGCCACCTCTGACTTGAGCGTC
GATTTTTGTGATGCTCGTCAGGGGGGCGGAGCCTATGGAAAAACGCCAGCAACGCGGCCTTTTTACGGTT
CCTGGCCTTTTGCTGGCCTTTTGCTCACATGTTCTTTCCTGCGTTATCCCCTGATTCTGTGGATAACCGT
ATTACCGCCTTTGAGTGAGCTGATACCGCTCGCCGCAGCCGAACGACCGAGCGCAGCGAGTCAGTGAGCG
AGGAAGCGGAAGAGCGCCCAATACGCAAACCGCCTCTCCCCGCGCGTTGGCCGATTCATTAATGCAGCTG
GCACGACAGGTTTCCCGACTGGAAAGCGGGCAGTGAGCGCAACGCAATTAATGTGAGTTAGCTCACTCAT
TAGGCACCCCAGGCTTTACACTTTATGCTTCCGGCTCGTATGTTGTGTGGAATTGTGAGCGGATAACAAT
TTCACACAGGAAACAGCTATGACCATGATTACGCCAAGCTCTAGCTAGAGGTCGACGGTATACAGACATG
ATAAGATACATTGATGAGTTTGGACAAACCACAACTAGAATGCAGTGAAAAAAATGCTTTATTTGTGAAA
TTTGTGATGCTATTGCTTTATTTGTAACCATTATAAGCTGCAATAAACAAGTTGGGGTGGGCGAAGAACT
CCAGCATGAGATCCCCGCGCTGGAGGATCATCCAGCCGGCGTCCCGGAAAACGATTCCGAAGCCCAACCT
TTCATAGAAGGCGGCGGTGGAATCGAAATCTCGTAGCACGTGTCAGTCCTGCTCCTCGGCCACGAAGTGC
TTAGCCCTCCCACACATAACCAGAGGGCAGCAATTCACGAATCCCAACTGCCGTCGGCTGTCCATCACTG
TCCTTCACTATGGCTTTGATCCCAGGATGCAGATCGAGAAGCACCTGTCGGCACCGTCCGCAGGGGCTCA
AGATGCCCCTGTTCTCATTTCCGATCGCGACGATACAAGTCAGGTTGCCAGCTGCCGCAGCAGCAGCAGT
GCCCAGCACCACGAGTTCTGCACAAGGTCCCCCAGTAAAATGATATACATTGACACCAGTGAAGATGCGG
CCGTCGCTAGAGAGAGCTGCGCTGGCGACGCTGTAGTCTTCAGAGATGGGGATGCTGTTGATTGTAGCCG
TTGCTCTTTCAATGAGGGTGGATTCTTCTTGAGACAAAGGCTTGGCCATGGTTTAGTTCCTCACCTTGTC
GTATTATACTATGCCGATATACTATGCCGATGATTAATTGTCAACACGTGCTGATCAGATCCGAAAATGG
ATATACAAGCTCCCGGGAGCTTTTTGCAAAAGCCTAGGCCTCCAAAAAAGCCTCCTCACTACTTCTGGAA
TAGCTCAGAGGCAGAGGCGGCCTCGGCCTCTGCATAAATAAAAAAAATTAGTCAGCCATGGGGCGGAGAA
TGGGCGGAACTGGGCGGAGTTAGGGGCGGGATGGGCGGAGTTAGGGGCGGGACTATGGTTGCTGACTAAT
TGAGATGCATGCTTTGCATACTTCTGCCTGCTGGGGAGCCTGGGGACTTTCCACACCTGGTTGCTGACTA
ATTGAGATGCATGCTTTGCATACTTCTGCCTGCTGGGGAGCCTGGGGACTTTCCACACCCTAACTGACAC
ACATTCCACAGAATTAATTCGCGTTAAATTTTTGTTAAATCAGCTCATTTTTTAACCAATAGGCCGAAAT
CGGCAAAATCCCTTATAAATCAAAAGAATAGACCGAGATAGGGT
[37 nt withheld, positions 1935-1971]
AAAGAACGTGGACTCCAACGTCAAAGG
[49 nt withheld, positions 1999-2047]
T
[91 nt withheld, positions 2049-2139]
G
[124 nt withheld, positions 2141-2264]
GGGGATACCCCCTAGAGCCCCAGCTGGTTCTTTCCGCCTCAGAAGCCATAGAGCCCACCGCATCCCCAGC
ATGCCTGCTATTGTCTTCCCAATCCTCCCCCTTGCTGTCCTGCCCCACCCCACCCCCCAGAATAGAATGA
CACCTACTCAGACAATGCGATGCAATTTCCTCATTTTATTAGGAAAGGACAGTGGGAGTGGCACCTTCCA
GGGTCAAGGAAGGCACGGGGGAGGGGCAAACAACAGATGGCTGGCAACTAGAAGGCACAGTCGAGGCTGA
TCAGCGGGTTTAAACTCAATGGTGATGGTGATGATGACCGGTACGCGTAGAATCGAGACCGAGGAGAGGG
TTAGGGATAGGCTTACCTTCGAACCGCGGGCCCTCTAGACTCGAGCGGCCGCCACTGTGCTGGATATCTG
CAGAATTCCACCACACTGGACTAGTGGATCCGAGCTCCATAAAAATTAAAAACTCAAATATAATTGAGGC
CTCTTTGAGCATGGTATCACAAGTTGATTTGGTCCAAACATGAAGAATCTGTTGTGCAGGATTTGAGTCA
CTTGCCCAGCCTGTTCATCTCAATGTCTGTGTAGATCTGCCTCTTCTTGGTGTGCTTCAGCTTGATGCAC
AGGTGGATGCCCACTCTCAGCACCAGAAACAGCCCAATGATCAGGCCAATGATGAAGAAAAAGCTGGCAA
TGCTGCTCTTCCAGCTGCTGAACCAGCCCTCCACCAGTTCAATGGGGTTCTTGCTCAGGCCTGTGTCCCC
AAAGAACAGGCTCTCATCATCAGGCAGCTGGCTGGCAGCATCCTGGATGTGGGGGTGCTCAAAGGCATAG
TCAGGCACATCATAGGGGTACTTGCAGTTCACCCCAATGAACAGGAAGGCCAGGTACAGCAGGCACTTCA
TAGTGTCAAGGAAACAGATCGATCTCTGTTGGTACCAAGCTTCGTCTAACAAAAAAGCCAAAAACGGCCA
GAATTTAGCGGACAATTTACTAGTCTAACACTGAAAATTACATATTGACCCAAATGATTACATTTCAAAA
GGTGCCTAAAAAACTTCACAAAACACACTCGCCAACCCCGAGCGCATAGTTCAAAACCGGAGCTTCAGCT
ACTTAAGAAGATAGGTACATAAAACCGACCAAAGAAACTGACGCCTCACTTATCCCTCCCCTCACCAGAG
GTCCGGCGCCTGTCGATTCAGGAGAGCCTACCCTAGGCCCGAACCCTGCGTCCTGCGACGGAGAAAAGCC
TACCGCACACCTACCGGCAGGTGGCCCCACCCTGCATTATAAGCCAACAGAACGGGTGACGTCACGACAC
GACGAGGGCGCGCGCTCCCAAAGGTACGGGTGCACTGCCCAACGGCACCGCCATAACTGCCGCCCCCGCA
ACAGACGACAAACCGAGTTCTCCAGTCAGTGACAAACTTCACGTCAGGGTCCCCAGATGGTGCCCCAGCC
CATCTCACCCGAATAAGAGCTTTCCCGCATTAGCGAAGGCCTCAAGACCTTGGGTTCTTGCCGCCCACCA
TGCCCCCCACCTTGTTTCAACGACCTCACAGCCCGCCTCACAAGCGTCTTCCATTCAAGACTCGGGAACA
GCCGCCATTTTGCTGCGCTCCCCCCAACCCCCAGTTCAGGGCAACCTTGCTCGCGGACCCAGACTACAGC
CCTTGGCGGTCTCTCCACACGCTTCCGTCCCACCGAGCGGCCCGGCGGCCACGAAAGCCCCGGCCAGCCC
AGCAGCCCGCTACTCACCAAGTGACGATCACAGCGATCCACAAACAAGAACCGCGACCCAAATCCCGGCT
GCGACGGAACTAGCTGTGCCACACCCGGCGCGTCCTTATATAATCATCGGCGTTCACCGCCCCACGGAGA
TCCCTCCGCAGAATCGCCGAGAAGGGACTACTTTTCCTCGCCTGTTCCGCTCTCTGGAAAGAAAACCAGT
GCCCTAGAGTCACCCAAGTCCCGTCCTAAAATGTCCTTCTGCTGATACTGGGGTTCTAAGGCCGAGTCTT
ATGAGCAGCGGGCCGCTGTCCTGAGCGTCCGGGCGGAAGGATCAGGACGCTCGCTGCGCCCTTCGTCTGA
CGTGGCAGCGCTCGCCGTGAGGAGGGGGGCGCCCGCGGGAGGCGCCAAAACCCGGCGCGGAGGCCAGATC
TCCCGATCCGTCGACGTCAGGTGGCACTTTTCGGGGAAATGTGCGCGGAACCCCTATTTGTTTATTTTTC
TAAATACATTCAAATATGTATCCGCTCATGAGACAATAACCCTGATAAATGCTTCAATAATATTGAAAAA
GGAAGAGTATGAGTATTCAACATTTCCGTGTCGCCCTTATTCCCTTTTTTGCGGCATTTTGCCTTCCTGT
TTTTGCTCACCCAGAAACGCTGGTGAAAGTAAAAGATGCTGAAGATCAGTTGGGTGCACGAGTGGGTTAC
ATCGAACTGGATCTCAACAGCGGTAAGATCCTTGAGAGTTTTCGCCCCGAAGAACGTTTTCCAATGATGA
GCACTTTTAAAGTTCTGCTATGTGGCGCGGTATTATCCCGTATTGACGCCGGGCAAGAGCAACTCGGTCG
CCGCATACACTATTCTCAGAATGACTTGGTTGAGTACTCACCAGTCACAGAAAAGCATCTTACGGATGGC
ATGACAGTAAGAGAATTATGCAGTGCTGCCATAACCATGAGTGATAACACTGCGGCCAACTTACTTCTGA
CAACGATCGGAGGACCGAAGGAGCTAACCGCTTTTTTGCACAACATGGGGGATCATGTAACTCGCCTTGA
TCGTTGGGAACCGGAGCTGAATGAAGCCATACCAAACGACGAGCGTGACACCACGATGCCTGTAGCAATG
GCAACAACGTTGCGCAAACTATTAACTGGCGAACTACTTACTCTAGCTTCCCGGCAACAATTAATAGACT
GGATGGAGGCGGATAAAGTTGCAGGACCACTTCTGCGCTCGGCCCTTCCGGCTGGCTGGTTTATTGCTGA
TAAATCTGGAGCCGGTGAGCGTGGGTCTCGCGGTATCATTGCAGCACTGGGGCCAGATGGTAAGCCCTCC
CGTATCGTAGTTATCTACACGACGGGGAGTCAGGCAACTATGGATGAACGAAATAGACAGATCGCTGAGA
TAGGTGCCTCACTGATTAAGCATTGGTAACTGTCAGACCAAGTTTACTCATATATACTTTAGATTGATTT
AAAACTTCATTTTTAATTTAAAAGGATCTAGGTGAAGATCCTTTTTGATAATCTCATGACCAAAATCCCT
TAACGTGAGTTTTCGTTCCACTGAGCGTCAGACCCCGTAGAAAAGATCAAAGGATCTTCTTGAGATCCTT
TTTTTCTGCGCGTAATCTGCTGCTTGCAAACAAAAAAACCACCGCTACCAGCGGTGGTTTGTTTGCCGGA
TCAAGAGCTACCAACTCTTTTTCCGAAGGTAACTGGCTTCAGCAGAGCGCAGATACCAAATACTGTTCTT
CTAGTGTAGCCGTAGTTAGGCCACCACTTCAAGAACTCTGTAGCACCGCCTACATACCTCGCTCTGCTAA
TCCTGTTACCAGTGGCTGCTGCCAGTGGCGATAAGTCGTGTCTTACCGGGTTGGACTCAAGACGATAGTT
ACCGGATAAGGCGCAGCGGTCGGGCTGAACGGGGGGTTCGTGCACAC
